LOCUS       Exported 7718 bp ds-DNA circular SYN 12-MAY-2021
DEFINITION  lacritin-intein fusion plasmid coding for truncated lacritin without
            signal peptide.
ACCESSION   .
VERSION     .
KEYWORDS    C25-pLAC
SOURCE      synthetic DNA construct
  ORGANISM  synthetic DNA construct
REFERENCE   1 (bases 1 to 7718)
  AUTHORS   Wang J, Wang N, Xie J, Walton SC, McKown RL, Raab RW, Ma P, Beck SL,
            Coffman GL, Hussaini IM, Laurie GW
  TITLE     Restricted epithelial proliferation by lacritin via
            PKCalpha-dependent NFAT and mTOR pathways.
  JOURNAL   J Cell Biol. 2006 Aug 28;174(5):689-700. Epub 2006 Aug 21.
  PUBMED    16923831
REFERENCE   2 (bases 1 to 7718)
  AUTHORS   .
  TITLE     Direct Submission
  JOURNAL   Exported May 12, 2021 from SnapGene Server 1.1.58
            http://www.snapgene.com
FEATURES             Location/Qualifiers
     source          1..7718
                     /organism="synthetic DNA construct"
                     /mol_type="other DNA"
     promoter        35..139
                     /gene="bla"
                     /label=AmpR promoter
     CDS             140..1000
                     /codon_start=1
                     /gene="bla"
                     /product="beta-lactamase"
                     /label=AmpR
                     /note="confers resistance to ampicillin, carbenicillin, and
                     related antibiotics"
                     /translation="MSIQHFRVALIPFFAAFCLPVFAHPETLVKVKDAEDQLGARVGYI
                     ELDLNSGKILESFRPEERSPMMSTFKVLLCGAVLSRVDAGQEQLGRRIHYSQNDLVEYS
                     PVTEKHLTDGMTVRELCSAAITMSDNTAANLLLTTIGGPKELTAFLHNMGDHVTRLDRW
                     EPELNEAIPNDERDTTMPVAMATTLRKLLTGELLTLASRQQLIDWMEADKVAGPLLRSA
                     LPAGWFIADKSGAGERGSRGIIAALGPDGKPSRIVVIYTTGSQATMDERNRQIAEIGAS
                     LIKHW"
     primer_bind     complement(358..377)
                     /label=Amp-R
                     /note="Ampicillin resistance gene, reverse primer"
     rep_origin      complement(1042..1555)
                     /direction=LEFT
                     /label=M13 ori
                     /note="M13 bacteriophage origin of replication; arrow
                     indicates direction of (+) strand synthesis"
     primer_bind     complement(1237..1258)
                     /label=F1ori-F
                     /note="F1 origin, forward primer"
     primer_bind     1449..1468
                     /label=F1ori-R
                     /note="F1 origin, reverse primer"
     rep_origin      1666..2254
                     /direction=RIGHT
                     /label=ori
                     /note="high-copy-number ColE1/pMB1/pBR322/pUC origin of
                     replication"
     primer_bind     2155..2174
                     /label=pBR322ori-F
                     /note="pBR322 origin, forward primer"
     primer_bind     2408..2425
                     /label=L4440
                     /note="L4440 vector, forward primer"
     primer_bind     complement(2447..2466)
                     /label=pRS-marker
                     /note="pRS vectors, use to sequence yeast selectable
                     marker"
     primer_bind     2607..2629
                     /label=pGEX 3'
                     /note="pGEX vectors, reverse primer"
     CDS             complement(3688..4770)
                     /codon_start=1
                     /gene="lacI"
                     /product="lac repressor"
                     /label=lacI
                     /note="The lac repressor binds to the lac operator to
                     inhibit transcription in E. coli. This inhibition can be
                     relieved by adding lactose or
                     isopropyl-beta-D-thiogalactopyranoside (IPTG)."
                     /translation="MKPVTLYDVAEYAGVSYQTVSRVVNQASHVSAKTREKVEAAMAEL
                     NYIPNRVAQQLAGKQSLLIGVATSSLALHAPSQIVAAIKSRADQLGASVVVSMVERSGV
                     EACKAAVHNLLAQRVSGLIINYPLDDQDAIAVEAACTNVPALFLDVSDQTPINSIIFSH
                     EDGTRLGVEHLVALGHQQIALLAGPLSSVSARLRLAGWHKYLTRNQIQPIAEREGDWSA
                     MSGFQQTMQMLNEGIVPTAMLVANDQMALGAMRAITESGLRVGADISVVGYDDTEDSSC
                     YIPPLTTIKQDFRLLGQTSVDRLLQLSQGQAVKGNQLLPVSLVKRKTTLAPNTQTASPR
                     ALADSLMQLARQVSRLESGQ"
     primer_bind     4732..4751
                     /label=LacI-R
                     /note="LacI, reverse primer"
     promoter        complement(4771..4848)
                     /gene="lacI"
                     /label=lacI promoter
     terminator      5001..5087
                     /gene="Escherichia coli rrnB"
                     /label=rrnB T1 terminator
                     /note="transcription terminator T1 from the E. coli rrnB
                     gene"
     terminator      5184..5270
                     /gene="Escherichia coli rrnB"
                     /label=rrnB T1 terminator
                     /note="transcription terminator T1 from the E. coli rrnB
                     gene"
     terminator      5367..5453
                     /gene="Escherichia coli rrnB"
                     /label=rrnB T1 terminator
                     /note="transcription terminator T1 from the E. coli rrnB
                     gene"
     terminator      5550..5636
                     /gene="Escherichia coli rrnB"
                     /label=rrnB T1 terminator
                     /note="transcription terminator T1 from the E. coli rrnB
                     gene"
     CDS             6017..6835
                     /codon_start=1
                     /gene="Saccharomyces cerevisiae VMA1"
                     /product="5' region of the intein from the yeast Vma1
                     subunit of the vacuolar ATPase (Chong et al., 1998)"
                     /label=Sce VMA intein 5' region
                     /translation="CFAKGTNVLMADGSIECIENIEVGNKVMGKDGRPREVIKLPRGRE
                     TMYSVVQKSQHRAHKSDSSREVPELLKFTCNATHELVVRTPRSVRRLSRTIKGVEYFEV
                     ITFEMGQKKAPDGRIVELVKEVSKSYPISEGPERANELVESYRKASNKAYFEWTIEARD
                     LSLLGSHVRKATYQTYAPILYENDHFFDYMQKSKFHLTIEGPKVLAYLLGLWIGDGLSD
                     RATFSVDSRDTSLMERVTEYAEKLNLCAEYKDRKEPQVAKTVNLYSKVVRG"
     CDS             7291..7302
                     /codon_start=1
                     /product="Factor Xa recognition and cleavage site"
                     /label=Factor Xa site
                     /translation="IEGR"
     CDS             7412..7567
                     /codon_start=1
                     /gene="Bacillus circulans chiA"
                     /product="chitin binding domain from chitinase A1 (Watanabe
                     et al., 1994)"
                     /label=CBD
                     /translation="TTNPGVSAWQVNTAYTAGQLVTYNGKTYKCLQPHTSLAGWEPSNV
                     PALWQLQ"
     primer_bind     complement(7632..7650)
                     /label=T7 Term
                     /note="T7 terminator, reverse primer"
     terminator      7646..7693
                     /label=T7 terminator
                     /note="transcription terminator for bacteriophage T7 RNA
                     polymerase"
ORIGIN
        1 aactacgtca ggtggcactt ttcggggaaa tgtgcgcgga acccctattt gtttattttt
       61 ctaaatacat tcaaatatgt atccgctcat gagacaataa ccctgataaa tgcttcaata
      121 atattgaaaa aggaagagta tgagtattca acatttccgt gtcgccctta ttcccttttt
      181 tgcggcattt tgccttcctg tttttgctca cccagaaacg ctggtgaaag taaaagatgc
      241 tgaagatcag ttgggtgcac gagtgggtta catcgaactg gatctcaaca gcggtaagat
      301 ccttgagagt tttcgccccg aagaacgttc tccaatgatg agcactttta aagttctgct
      361 atgtggcgcg gtattatccc gtgttgacgc cgggcaagag caactcggtc gccgcataca
      421 ctattctcag aatgacttgg ttgagtactc accagtcaca gaaaagcatc ttacggatgg
      481 catgacagta agagaattat gcagtgctgc cataaccatg agtgataaca ctgcggccaa
      541 cttacttctg acaacgatcg gaggaccgaa ggagctaacc gcttttttgc acaacatggg
      601 ggatcatgta actcgccttg atcgttggga accggagctg aatgaagcca taccaaacga
      661 cgagcgtgac accacgatgc ctgtagcaat ggcaacaacg ttgcgcaaac tattaactgg
      721 cgaactactt actctagctt cccggcaaca attaatagac tggatggagg cggataaagt
      781 tgcaggacca cttctgcgct cggcccttcc ggctggctgg tttattgctg ataaatctgg
      841 agccggtgag cgtgggtctc gcggtatcat tgcagcactg gggccagatg gtaagccctc
      901 ccgtatcgta gttatctaca cgacggggag tcaggcaact atggatgaac gaaatagaca
      961 gatcgctgag ataggtgcct cactgattaa gcattggtaa ctgtcagacc aagtttactc
     1021 atatatactt tagattgatt taccccggtt gataatcaga aaagccccaa aaacaggaag
     1081 attgtataag caaatattta aattgtaaac gttaatattt tgttaaaatt cgcgttaaat
     1141 ttttgttaaa tcagctcatt ttttaaccaa taggccgaaa tcggcaaaat cccttataaa
     1201 tcaaaagaat agcccgagat agggttgagt gttgttccag tttggaacaa gagtccacta
     1261 ttaaagaacg tggactccaa cgtcaaaggn nnnnnnnnnn nnnnnnnnnn nnnnnnnnnn
     1321 nnnnnnnnnn nnnnnnnnnn nnnnnnnnnn nnnnnnnnnn nnnnnnnnnn nnnnnnnnnn
     1381 nnnnnnnnnn nnnnnnnnnn nnnnnnnnnn nnnnnnnnnn nnnnnnnnnn gnnnnnnnnn
     1441 nnnnnnnnnn nnnnnnnnnn nnnnnnnnnn nnnnnnnnnn nnnnnnnnnn nnnnnnnnnn
     1501 nnnnnnnnnn nnnnnnnnnn nnnnnnnnnn nnnnnnnnnn nnnnnnnnnn nnnnnnaaag
     1561 gatctaggtg aagatccttt ttgataatct catgaccaaa atcccttaac gtgagttttc
     1621 gttccactga gcgtcagacc ccgtagaaaa gatcaaagga tcttcttgag atcctttttt
     1681 tctgcgcgta atctgctgct tgcaaacaaa aaaaccaccg ctaccagcgg tggtttgttt
     1741 gccggatcaa gagctaccaa ctctttttcc gaaggtaact ggcttcagca gagcgcagat
     1801 accaaatact gtccttctag tgtagccgta gttaggccac cacttcaaga actctgtagc
     1861 accgcctaca tacctcgctc tgctaatcct gttaccagtg gctgctgcca gtggcgataa
     1921 gtcgtgtctt accgggttgg actcaagacg atagttaccg gataaggcgc agcggtcggg
     1981 ctgaacgggg ggttcgtgca cacagcccag cttggagcga acgacctaca ccgaactgag
     2041 atacctacag cgtgagctat gagaaagcgc cacgcttccc gaagggagaa aggcggacag
     2101 gtatccggta agcggcaggg tcggaacagg agagcgcacg agggagcttc cagggggaaa
     2161 cgcctggtat ctttatagtc ctgtcgggtt tcgccacctc tgacttgagc gtcgattttt
     2221 gtgatgctcg tcaggggggc ggagcctatg gaaaaacgcc agcaacgcgg cctttttacg
     2281 gttcctggcc ttttgctggc cttttgctca catgttcttt cctgcgttat cccctgattc
     2341 tgtggataac cgtattaccg cctttgagtg agctgatacc gctcgccgca gccgaacgac
     2401 cgagcgcagc gagtcagtga gcgaggaagc tatggtgcac tctcagtaca atctgctctg
     2461 atgccgcata gttaagccag tatacactcc gctatcgcta cgtgactggg tcatggctgc
     2521 gccccgacac ccgccaacac ccgctgacgc gccctgacgg gcttgtctgc tcccggcatc
     2581 cgcttacaga caagctgtga ccgtctccgg gagctgcatg tgtcagaggt tttcaccgtc
     2641 atcaccgaaa cgcgcgaggc agctgcggta aagctcatca gcgtggtcgt gcagcgattc
     2701 acagatgtct gcctgttcat ccgatggaag atgcctcctc tgactcgacg ggtgctgatc
     2761 ctgcccagga agctgggacc tctaagccta atgaagagat ctcaggtcca gcagaaccag
     2821 cttcaccccc agagacaacc acaacagccc aggagacttc ggcggcagca gttcagggga
     2881 cagccaaggt cacctcaagc aggcaggaac taaaccccct gaaatccata gtggagaaaa
     2941 gtatcttact aacagaacaa gcccttgcaa aagcaggaaa aggaatgcac ggaggcgtgc
     3001 caggtggaaa acaatccatc gaaaatggaa gtgaatttgc acaaaaatta ctgaagaaat
     3061 tcagtctatt aaaaccatgg gcatgagata aagcgggcca tgttaagggc ggttttttcc
     3121 tgtttggtca ctgatgcctc cgtgtaaggg ggatttctgt tcatgggggt aatgataccg
     3181 atgaaacgag agaggatgct cacgatacgg gttactgatg atgaacatgc ccggttactg
     3241 gaacgttgtg agggtaaaca actggcggta tggatgcggc gggaccagag aaaaatcact
     3301 cagggtcaat gccagccgaa cgccagcaag acgtagccca gcgcgtcggc cgccatgccg
     3361 gcgataatgg cctgcttctc gccgaaacgt ttggtggcgg gaccagtgac gaaggcttga
     3421 gcgagggcgt gcaagattcc gaataccgca agcgacaggc cgatcatcgt cgcgctccag
     3481 cgaaagcggt cctcgccgaa aatgacccag agcgctgccg gcacctgtcc tacgagttgc
     3541 atgataaaga agacagtcat aagtgcggcg acgatagtca tgccccgcgc ccaccggaag
     3601 gagctgactg ggttgaaggc tctcaagggc atcggtcgag atcccggtgc ctaatgagtg
     3661 agctaactta cattaattgc gttgcgctca ctgcccgctt tccagtcggg aaacctgtcg
     3721 tgccagctgc attaatgaat cggccaacgc gcggggagag gcggtttgcg tattgggcgc
     3781 cagggtggtt tttcttttca ccagtgagac gggcaacagc tgattgccct tcaccgcctg
     3841 gccctgagag agttgcagca agcggtccac gctggtttgc cccagcaggc gaaaatcctg
     3901 tttgatggtg gttaacggcg ggatataaca tgagctgtct tcggtatcgt cgtatcccac
     3961 taccgagata tccgcaccaa cgcgcagccc ggactcggta atggcgcgca ttgcgcccag
     4021 cgccatctga tcgttggcaa ccagcatcgc agtgggaacg atgccctcat tcagcatttg
     4081 catggtttgt tgaaaaccgg acatggcact ccagtcgcct tcccgttccg ctatcggctg
     4141 aatttgattg cgagtgagat atttatgcca gccagccaga cgcagacgcg ccgagacaga
     4201 acttaatggg cccgctaaca gcgcgatttg ctggtgaccc aatgcgacca gatgctccac
     4261 gcccagtcgc gtaccgtctt catgggagaa aataatactg ttgatgggtg tctggtcaga
     4321 gacatcaaga aataacgccg gaacattagt gcaggcagct tccacagcaa tggcatcctg
     4381 gtcatccagc ggatagttaa tgatcagccc actgacgcgt tgcgcgagaa gattgtgcac
     4441 cgccgcttta caggcttcga cgccgcttcg ttctaccatc gacaccacca cgctggcacc
     4501 cagttgatcg gcgcgagatt taatcgccgc gacaatttgc gacggcgcgt gcagggccag
     4561 actggaggtg gcaacgccaa tcagcaacga ctgtttgccc gccagttgtt gtgccacgcg
     4621 gttgggaatg taattcagct ccgccatcgc cgcttccact ttttcccgcg ttttcgcaga
     4681 aacgtggctg gcctggttca ccacgcggga aacggtctga taagagacac cggcatactc
     4741 tgcgacatcg tataacgtta ctggtttcac attcaccacc ctgaattgac tctcttccgg
     4801 gcgctatcat gccataccgc gaaaggtttt gcgccattcg atggtgtccg ggatctcgac
     4861 gctctccctt atgcgactcc tgcattagga agcagcccag tagtaggttg aggccgttga
     4921 gcaccgccgc cgcaaggaat ggtgcatgcc ggcatgccgc cctttcgtct tcaagaatta
     4981 attcccaatt ccccaggcat caaataaaac gaaaggctca gtcgaaagac tgggcctttc
     5041 gttttatctg ttgtttgtcg gtgaacgctc tcctgagtag gacaaatccg ccgggagcgg
     5101 atttgaacgt tgcgaagcaa cggcccggag ggtggcgggc aggacgcccg ccataaactg
     5161 ccaggaatta attccccagg catcaaataa aacgaaaggc tcagtcgaaa gactgggcct
     5221 ttcgttttat ctgttgtttg tcggtgaacg ctctcctgag taggacaaat ccgccgggag
     5281 cggatttgaa cgttgcgaag caacggcccg gagggtggcg ggcaggacgc ccgccataaa
     5341 ctgccaggaa ttaattcccc aggcatcaaa taaaacgaaa ggctcagtcg aaagactggg
     5401 cctttcgttt tatctgttgt ttgtcggtga acgctctcct gagtaggaca aatccgccgg
     5461 gagcggattt gaacgttgcg aagcaacggc ccggagggtg gcgggcagga cgcccgccat
     5521 aaactgccag gaattaattc cccaggcatc aaataaaacg aaaggctcag tcgaaagact
     5581 gggcctttcg ttttatctgt tgtttgtcgg tgaacgctct cctgagtagg acaaatccgc
     5641 cgggagcgga tttgaacgtt gcgaagcaac ggcccggagg gtggcgggca ggacgcccgc
     5701 cataaactgc caggaattaa ttcatggaag atgcctcctc tgactcgacg ggtgctgatc
     5761 ctgcccagga agctgggacc tctaagccta atgaagagat ctcaggtcca gcagaaccag
     5821 cttcaccccc agagacaacc acaacagccc aggagacttc ggcggcagca gttcagggga
     5881 cagccaaggt cacctcaagc aggcaggaac taaaccccct gaaatccata gtggagaaaa
     5941 gtatcttact aacagaacaa gcccttgcaa aagcaggaaa aggaatgcac ggaggcgtgc
     6001 caggtggatg acttcctgct ttgccaaggg taccaatgtt ttaatggcgg atgggtctat
     6061 tgaatgtatt gaaaacattg aggttggtaa taaggtcatg ggtaaagatg gcagacctcg
     6121 tgaggtaatt aaattgccca gaggaagaga aactatgtac agcgtcgtgc agaaaagtca
     6181 gcacagagcc cacaaaagtg actcaagtcg tgaagtgcca gaattactca agtttacgtg
     6241 taatgcgacc catgagttgg ttgttagaac acctcgtagt gtccgccgtt tgtctcgtac
     6301 cattaagggt gtcgaatatt ttgaagttat tacttttgag atgggccaaa agaaagcccc
     6361 cgacggtaga attgttgagc ttgtcaagga agtttcaaag agctacccaa tatctgaggg
     6421 gcctgagaga gccaacgaat tagtagaatc ctatagaaag gcttcaaata aagcttattt
     6481 tgagtggact attgaggcca gagatctttc tctgttgggt tcccatgttc gtaaagctac
     6541 ctaccagact tacgctccaa ttctttatga gaatgaccac tttttcgact acatgcaaaa
     6601 aagtaagttt catctcacca ttgaaggtcc aaaagtactt gcttatttac ttggtttatg
     6661 gattggtgat ggattgtctg acagggcaac tttttcggtt gattccagag atacttcttt
     6721 gatggaacgt gttactgaat atgctgaaaa gttgaatttg tgcgccgagt ataaggacag
     6781 aaaagaacca caagttgcca aaactgttaa tttgtactct aaagttgtca gaggtaatgg
     6841 tattcgcaat aatcttaata ctgagaatcc attatgggac gctattgttg gcttaggatt
     6901 cttgaaggac ggtgtcaaaa atattccttc tttcttgtct acggacaata tcggtactcg
     6961 tgaaacattt cttgctggtc taattgattc tgatggctat gttactgatg agcatggtat
     7021 taaagcaaca ataaagacaa ttcatacttc tgtcagagat ggtttggttt cccttgctcg
     7081 ttctttaggc ttagtagtct cggttaacgc agaacctgct aaggttgaca tgaatgtcac
     7141 caaacataaa attagttatg ctatttatat gtctggtgga gatgttttgc ttaacgttct
     7201 ttcgaagtgt gccggctcta aaaaattcag gcctgctccc gccgctgctt ttgcacgtga
     7261 gtgccgcgga ttttatttcg agttacaaga attgaaggaa gacgattatt atgggattac
     7321 tttatctgat gattctgatc atcagttttt gcttggatcc caggttgtcg tccatgcatg
     7381 cggtggcctg accggtctga actcaggcct cacgacaaat cctggtgtat ccgcttggca
     7441 ggtcaacaca gcttatactg cgggacaatt ggtcacatat aacggcaaga cgtataaatg
     7501 tttgcagccc cacacctcct tggcaggatg ggaaccatcc aacgttcctg ccttgtggca
     7561 gcttcaatga ctgcaggaag gggatccggc tgctaacaaa gcccgaaagg aagctgagtt
     7621 ggctgctgcc accgctgagc aataactagc ataacccctt ggggcctcta aacgggtctt
     7681 gaggggtttt ttgctgaaag gaggaactat atccggat
//
