[The description below was written by a language model from this plasmid's Addgene catalogue record and the feature table of its GenBank file.]
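Description:
C25-pLAC is a bacterial protein-expression plasmid built on the pTYB1 backbone, an intein-mediated purification vector, and carries a truncated form of human lacritin (LACRT). The 288 bp insert encodes residues 20–113. It therefore lacks both the N-terminal signal peptide and the last 25 amino acids (114–138) of the protein, which is the origin of the "C25" name. The complete plasmid is 7718 bp. It is maintained in E. coli through a ColE1/pMB1-type origin and selected with ampicillin via the bla gene. An M13/f1 phage origin is also present and would allow single-stranded DNA production.

The catalogue entry states that expression is driven by a T7 promoter, although neither the promoter nor the lacritin coding region is annotated in the feature table. A lacI gene with its own promoter supplies lac repressor, which normally makes expression in this type of system IPTG-inducible in a host that provides T7 RNA polymerase, such as the listed ER2566 strain. Four tandem rrnB T1 terminators lie upstream of the expression region, probably limiting read-through transcription, and a T7 terminator closes the cassette.

Lacritin is fused at its C terminus to the Saccharomyces cerevisiae VMA1 intein, followed by the Bacillus circulans chitin-binding domain. An annotated Factor Xa site falls between the marked intein 5' region and the chitin-binding domain. In this design the fusion protein is captured on chitin resin, and induced intein self-cleavage then releases the target protein without a residual affinity tag. The plasmid serves to produce recombinant C-terminally truncated lacritin, suitable for comparing the deletion mutant's activity with other lacritin forms. The depositor notes a few backbone sequence differences that are considered functionally unimportant.
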