Addgene plasmid #45283: C25-pLAC
Purpose: lacritin-intein fusion plasmid coding for truncated lacritin without signal peptide
Depositing lab: Gordon Laurie. Depositing organization: University of Virginia. Publication: Restricted epithelial proliferation by lacritin via PKCalpha-dependent NFAT and mTOR pathways. Wang J, Wang N, Xie J, Walton SC, McKown RL, Raab RW, Ma P, Beck SL, Coffman GL, Hussaini IM, Laurie GW. J Cell Biol. 2006 Aug 28;174(5):689-700. Epub 2006 Aug 21. 10.1083/jcb.200605140 PubMed 16923831.
Backbone
  Vector backbone: pTYB1
  Backbone manufacturer: New England Biolabs, INC
  Backbone size w/o insert (bp): 7477
  Total vector size (bp): 7718
  Vector type: Bacterial Expression ; Protein Expression Vector
Growth in bacteria
  Bacterial resistance: Ampicillin, 100 μg/mL
  Growth temperature: 37°C
  Growth strain: ER2566
  Copy number: Unknown
Gene/Insert
  Gene/Insert name: pLAC-C25 (alt names: C25; Lacritin)
  Species: H. sapiens (human)
  Insert size (bp): 288
  Mutation: contains aa20-113 of lacritin
  GenBank ID: NM_033277.1
  Entrez Gene: LACRT
  Promoter: T7
  Tag / fusion protein: Intein (C terminal on insert)
  Cloning method: Unknown
  Sequencing primers: 5′ T7; 3′ T7-term
Terms and licenses: Academic/Nonprofit Terms; Industry Terms: Not Available to Industry
Depositor comments: The last 25 amino acids of lacritin were deleted in this construct (aa 114-138). Please note that Addgene's sequencing results identified a few differences in the vector backbone when compared to the full plasmid sequence. The depositing laboratory indicates that these differences are not a concern for the function of the plasmid.
How to cite: C25-pLAC was a gift from Gordon Laurie (Addgene plasmid # 45283 ; http://n2t.net/addgene:45283 ; RRID:Addgene_45283)
