>Addgene plasmid #45283 | C25-pLAC | addgene partial sequence | sequence record 64679 | T7term 5'-GCTAGTTATTGCTCAGCGG-3'
TAGCAGCCGGATCCCCTTCCTGCAGTCACCCGGGCTCGAGGAATTCTCATCCACCTGGCACGCCTCCGTG
CATTCCTTTTCCTGCTTTTGCAAGGGCTTGTTCTGTTAGTAAGATACTTTTCTCCACTATGGATTTCAGG
GGGTTTAGTTCCTGCCTGCTTGAGGTGACCTTGGCTGTCCCCTGAACTGCTGCCGCCGAAGTCTCCTGGG
CTGTTGTGGTTGTCTCTGGGGGTGAAGCTGGTTCTGCTGGACCTGAGATCTCTTCATTAGGCTTAGAGGT
CCCAGCTTCCTGGGCAGGATCAGCACCCGTCGAGTCAGAGGAGGCATCTTCGTTCTGTACAACAACCTGG
GATCCAAGCAAAAACTGATGATCAGAATCATCAGATAAAGTAATCCCATAATAATCGTCTTCCTTCAATT
CTTGTAACTCGAAATAAAATCCGCGGCACTCACGTGCAAAAGCAGCGGCGGGAGCAGGCCTGAATTTTTT
AGAGCCGGCACACTTCGAAAGAACGTTAAGCAAAACATCTCCACCAGACATATAAATAGCATAACTAATT
TTATGTTTGGTGACATTCATGTCAACCTTAGCAGGTTCTGCGTTAACCGAGACTACTAAGCCTAAAGAAC
GAGCAAGGGAAACCAAACCATCTCTGACAGAAGTATGAATTGTCTTTATTGTTGCTTTAATACCATGCTC
ATCAGTAACATAGCCATCAGAATCAATTAGACCAGCAAGAAATGTTTCACGAGTACCGATATTGTCCGTA
GACAAGAAAGAAGGAATATTTTTGACACCGTCCTTCAAGAATCCTAAGCCAACAATAGCGTCCCATAATG
GATTCTCAGTATTAAGATTATTGCGAATACCACCATGGCCACCTTGA
