>Addgene plasmid #45283 | C25-pLAC | addgene partial sequence | sequence record 65154 | sceVMA-Intein-R 5'-GGGCTCTGTGCTGACTTTTC-3'
ATTTAATTACCTCACGAGGTCTGCCATCTTTACCCATGACCTTATTACCAACCTCAATGTTTTCAATACA
TTCAATAGACCCATCCGCCATTAAAACATTGGTACCCTTGGCAAAGCAACCCTCCAGGGAACCGATTACC
AGTTTACCTTCTTCGATTTTCATAAGTATATCTCCTTCTTAAAGTTAAACAAAATTATTTCTAGAGGGGA
ATTGTTATCCGCTCACAATTCCCCTATAGTGAGTCGTATTAATTTCGCGGGATCGAGATCTCGATCCTCT
ACGCCGGACGCATCGTGGCCGGCATCACCGGCGCCACAGGTGCGGTTGCTGGCGCCTATATCGCCGACAT
CACCGATGGGGAAGATCGGGCTCGCCACTTCGGGCTCATGAGCGCTTGTTTCGGCGTGGGTATGGTGGCA
GGCCCCGTGGCCGGGGGACTGTTGGGCGCCATCTCCTTGCATGCACCATTCCTTGCGGCGGCGGTGCTCA
ACGGCCTCAACCTACTACTGGGCTGCTTCCTAATGCAGGAGTCGCATAAGGGAGAGCGTCGAGATCCCGG
ACACCATCGAATGGCGCAAAACCTTTCGCGGTATGGCATGATAGCGCCCGGAAGAGAGTCAATTCAGGGT
GGTGAATGTGAAACCAGTAACGTTATACGATGTCGCAGAGTATGCCGGTGTCTCTTATCAGACCGTTTCC
CGCGTGGTGAACCAGGCCAGCCACGTTTCTGCGAAAACGCGGGAAAAAGTGGAAGCGGCGATGGCGGAGC
TGAATTACATTCCCAACCGCGTGGCACAACAACTGGCGGGCAAACAGTCGTTGCTGATTGGCGTTGCCAC
CTCCAGTCTGGCCCTGCACGCGCCGTCGCAAATTGTCGCGGCGATTAAATCTCGCGCCGATCAACTGGGT
GC
