>Addgene plasmid #45283 | C25-pLAC | addgene partial sequence | sequence record 66475 | T7 5'-TAATACGACTCACTATAGGG-3'
ACTTTAAGAAGGAGATATACTTATGAAAATCGAAGAAGGTAAACTGGTAATCGGTTCCCTGGAGGGTTGC
TTTGCCAAGGGTACCAATGTTTTAATGGCGGATGGGTCTATTGAATGTATTGAAAACATTGAGGTTGGTA
ATAAGGTCATGGGTAAAGATGGCAGACCTCGTGAGGTAATTAAATTGCCCAGAGGAAGAGAAACTATGTA
CAGCGTCGTGCAGAAAAGTCAGCACAGAGCCCACAAAAGTGACTCAAGTCGTGAAGTGCCAGAATTACTC
AAGTTTACGTGTAATGCGACCCATGAGTTGGTTGTTAGAACACCTCGTAGTGTCCGCCGTTTGTCTCGTA
CCATTAAGGGTGTCGAATATTTTGAAGTTATTACTTTTGAGATGGGCCAAAAGAAAGCCCCCGACGGTAG
AATTGTTGAGCTTGTCAAGGAAGTTTCAAAGAGCTACCCAATATCTGAGGGGCCTGAGAGAGCCAACGAA
TTAGTAGAATCCTATAGAAAGGCTTCAAATAAAGCTTATTTTGAGTGGACTATTGAGGCCAGAGATCTTT
CTCTGTTGGGTTCCCATGTTCGTAAAGCTACCTACCAGACTTACGCTCCAATTCTTTATGAGAATGACCA
CTTTTTCGACTACATGCAAAAAAGTAAGTTTCATCTCACCATTGAAGGTCCAAAAGTACTTGCTTATTTA
CTTGGTTTATGGATTGGTGATGGATTGTCTGACAGGGCAACTTTTTCGGTTGATTCCAGAGATACTTCTT
TGATGGAACGTGTTACTGAATATGCTGAAAAGTTGAATTTGTGCGCCGAGTATAAGGACAGAAAAGAACC
ACAAGTTGCCAA
